Addgene plasmid #68420: pUBC_V5_MS2-mCherry
Purpose: Transient expression of humanized MS2 (V75E/A81G), fused to mCherry in mammalian cells, under a UBC promoter
Depositing lab: John Rinn. Publication: Multiplexable, locus-specific targeting of long RNAs with CRISPR-Display. Shechner DM, Hacisuleyman E, Younger ST, Rinn JL. Nat Methods. 2015 Jul;12(7):664-70. doi: 10.1038/nmeth.3433. Epub 2015 Jun 1. PubMed 26030444.
Backbone
  Vector backbone: pNEB193
  Backbone manufacturer: NEB
  Vector type: Mammalian Expression, Synthetic Biology
Growth in bacteria
  Bacterial resistance: Ampicillin, 100 μg/mL
  Growth temperature: 37°C
  Growth strain: DH5alpha
  Copy number: High Copy
Gene/Insert
  Gene/Insert name: MS2
  Mutation: MS2: V75E/A81G
  Promoter: human UbC
  Tag / fusion protein: V5 (N terminal on insert); mCherry (C terminal on insert)
  Cloning method: Ligation Independent Cloning
  Sequencing primers: 5′ hUBCpro-F; 3′ SV40pA-R
Terms and licenses: Academic/Nonprofit Terms; Industry Terms: Not Available to Industry
Depositor comments: Contains an N-terminal 3xNLS cassette. Contains a single copy of the MS2 protein fused to mCherry.
How to cite: pUBC_V5_MS2-mCherry was a gift from John Rinn (Addgene plasmid # 68420 ; http://n2t.net/addgene:68420 ; RRID:Addgene_68420)
