[The description below was written by a language model from this plasmid's Addgene catalogue record, the feature table of its GenBank file and pLannotate feature annotations shown in this document.]
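Description:
pUBC_V5_MS2-mCherry is a 5,254 nt mammalian expression plasmid built on the pNEB193 backbone, a pUC-type cloning vector. It is propagated in E. coli from a high-copy ColE1/pUC origin and selected with ampicillin through the β-lactamase gene and its native promoter. Leftover backbone elements flank the expression cassette, including lacZα, lac promoter/operator, CAP site and MCS fragments, and have no role in mammalian cells. The plasmid carries no mammalian selection marker or viral element, consistent with its stated use for transient expression.

The payload is a single transcription unit in which the human ubiquitin C (UbC) promoter drives constitutive expression of a humanized bacteriophage MS2 coat protein carrying the V75E/A81G substitutions. This is fused at its C terminus to mCherry, and the unit ends in an SV40 polyadenylation signal. According to the catalogue entry and depositor comments, the fusion also has an N-terminal V5 epitope tag and a 3xNLS cassette for nuclear localization. The automated annotation did not call either one, but they would fit in the short unannotated stretch between the promoter and the MS2 coding sequence. Only one copy of the coat protein is present, rather than a tandem dimer.

The MS2 coat protein binds a specific RNA hairpin, so the red fluorescent, nuclear-targeted fusion can act as a reporter or adaptor for RNAs engineered to contain MS2 stem-loops. The associated publication on CRISPR-Display suggests it was used with RNA modules targeted to genomic loci by CRISPR, though the record does not spell out the exact application. The accompanying GenBank record covers only a 1,049 bp partial read spanning mCherry in reverse orientation and adds nothing beyond noting mammalian codon optimization.
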