Features (pLannotate 1.2.2; 15 found; start..end, strand, type, name):
      1..861     -  CDS            AmpR: β-lactamase; bla; confers resistance to ampicillin, carbenicillin, and related antibiotics
    862..966     -  promoter       AmpR promoter: bla
   1058..1090    +  CDS            rop (fragment): Rop protein, which maintains plasmids at low copy number; rop
   1186..1285    +  misc_feature   bom (fragment): basis of mobility region from pBR322
   1291..1448    -  CDS            lacZα (fragment): LacZα fragment of β-galactosidase; lacZ fragment
   1475..2679    +  promoter       UbC promoter: human ubiquitin C promoter
   2784..3170    +  CDS            CAPSD_BPMS2: Experimental evidence at protein level: Swiss-Prot protein existence level 1. Acts as a translational repressor of viral replicase synthesis late in infection. This latter function is the result of capsid protein interaction with an RNA hairpin which contains the replicase ribosome-binding site. From Escherichia phage MS2 (Bacteriophage MS2).
   3207..3914    +  CDS            mCherry: mCherry is a basic (constitutively fluorescent) red fluorescent protein published in 2004, derived from Discosoma sp.. It is reported to be a very rapidly-maturing monomer with low acid sensitivity.
   3928..4048    +  polyA_signal   SV40 poly(A) signal: SV40 polyadenylation signal
   4062..4081    +  misc_feature   MCS (fragment): pUC18/19 multiple cloning site
   4118..4134    -  protein_bind   lac operator: The lac repressor binds to the lac operator to inhibit transcription in E. coli. This inhibition can be relieved by adding lactose or isopropyl-β-D-thiogalactopyranoside (IPTG). lac repressor encoded by lacI
   4142..4172    -  promoter       lac promoter: promoter for the E. coli lac operon
   4187..4208    -  protein_bind   CAP binding site: CAP binding activates transcription in the presence of cAMP. E. coli catabolite activator protein
   4221..4313    -  CDS            lacI (fragment): lac repressor; lacI; The lac repressor binds to the lac operator to inhibit transcription in E. coli. This inhibition can be relieved by adding lactose or isopropyl-β-D-thiogalactopyranoside (IPTG).
   4496..5084    -  rep_origin     ori: high-copy-number ColE1/pMB1/pBR322/pUC origin of replication
>Addgene plasmid #68420 | pUBC_V5_MS2-mCherry | depositor full sequence | sequence record 125551 | Full Sequence
TTACCAATGCTTAATCAGTGAGGCACCTATCTCAGCGATCTGTCTATTTCGTTCATCCATAGTTGCCTGA
CTCCCCGTCGTGTAGATAACTACGATACGGGAGGGCTTACCATCTGGCCCCAGTGCTGCAATGATACCGC
GAGACCCACGCTCACCGGCTCCAGATTTATCAGCAATAAACCAGCCAGCCGGAAGGGCCGAGCGCAGAAG
TGGTCCTGCAACTTTATCCGCCTCCATCCAGTCTATTAATTGTTGCCGGGAAGCTAGAGTAAGTAGTTCG
CCAGTTAATAGTTTGCGCAACGTTGTTGCCATTGCTACAGGCATCGTGGTGTCACGCTCGTCGTTTGGTA
TGGCTTCATTCAGCTCCGGTTCCCAACGATCAAGGCGAGTTACATGATCCCCCATGTTGTGCAAAAAAGC
GGTTAGCTCCTTCGGTCCTCCGATCGTTGTCAGAAGTAAGTTGGCCGCAGTGTTATCACTCATGGTTATG
GCAGCACTGCATAATTCTCTTACTGTCATGCCATCCGTAAGATGCTTTTCTGTGACTGGTGAGTACTCAA
CCAAGTCATTCTGAGAATAGTGTATGCGGCGACCGAGTTGCTCTTGCCCGGCGTCAATACGGGATAATAC
CGCGCCACATAGCAGAACTTTAAAAGTGCTCATCATTGGAAAACGTTCTTCGGGGCGAAAACTCTCAAGG
ATCTTACCGCTGTTGAGATCCAGTTCGATGTAACCCACTCGTGCACCCAACTGATCTTCAGCATCTTTTA
CTTTCACCAGCGTTTCTGGGTGAGCAAAAACAGGAAGGCAAAATGCCGCAAAAAAGGGAATAAGGGCGAC
ACGGAAATGTTGAATACTCATACTCTTCCTTTTTCAATATTATTGAAGCATTTATCAGGGTTATTGTCTC
ATGAGCGGATACATATTTGAATGTATTTAGAAAAATAAACAAATAGGGGTTCCGCGCACATTTCCCCGAA
AAGTGCCACCTGACGTCTAAGAAACCATTATTATCATGACATTAACCTATAAAAATAGGCGTATCACGAG
GCCCTTTGCGCGTTTCGGTGATGACGGTGAAAACCTCTGACACATGCAGCTCCCGGTCACAGCTTGTCTG
TAAGCGGATGCCGGGAGCAGACAAGCCCGTCAGGGCGCGTCAGCGGGTGTTGGCGGGTGTCGGGGCTGGC
TTAACTATGCGGCATCAGAGCAGATTGTACTGAGAGTGCACCATATGCGGTGTGAAATACCGCACAGATG
CGTAAGGAGAAAATACCGCATCAGGCGCCATTCGCCATTCAGGCTGCGCAACTGTTGGGAAGGGCGATCG
GTGCGGGCCTCTTCGCTATTACGCCAGCTGGCGAAAGGGGGATGTGCTGCAAGGCGATTAAGTTGGGTAA
CGCCAGGGTTTTCCCAGTCACGACGTTGTAAAACGACGGCCAGTGAATTCGAGCTCGGTACACGTATGTC
GAGGGCGCCGGGTTTTGGCGCCTCCCGCGGGCGCCCCCCTCCTCACGGCGAGCGCTGCCACGTCAGACGA
AGGGCGCAGCGAGCGTCCTGATCCTTCCGCCCGGACGCTCAGGACAGCGGCCCGCTGCTCATAAGACTCG
GCCTTAGAACCCCAGTATCAGCAGAAGGACATTTTAGGACGGGACTTGGGTGACTCTAGGGCACTGGTTT
TCTTTCCAGAGAGCGGAACAGGCGAGGAAAAGTAGTCCCTTCTCGGCGATTCTGCGGAGGGATCTCCGTG
GGGCGGTGAACGCCGATGATTATATAAGGACGCGCCGGGTGTGGCACAGCTAGTTCCGTCGCAGCCGGGA
TTTGGGTCGCGGTTCTTGTTTGTGGATCGCTGTGATCGTCACTTGGTGAGTAGCGGGCTGCTGGGCTGGC
CGGGGCTTTCGTGGCCGCCGGGCCGCTCGGTGGGACGGAAGCGTGTGGAGAGACCGCCAAGGGCTGTAGT
CTGGGTCCGCGAGCAAGGTTGCCCTGAACTGGGGGTTGGGGGGAGCGCAGCAAAATGGCGGCTGTTCCCG
AGTCTTGAATGGAAGACGCTTGTGAGGCGGGCTGTGAGGTCGTTGAAACAAGGTGGGGGGCATGGTGGGC
GGCAAGAACCCAAGGTCTTGAGGCCTTCGCTAATGCGGGAAAGCTCTTATTCGGGTGAGATGGGCTGGGG
CACCATCTGGGGACCCTGACGTGAAGTTTGTCACTGACTGGAGAACTCGGTTTGTCGTCTGTTGCGGGGG
CGGCAGTTATGGCGGTGCCGTTGGGCAGTGCACCCGTACCTTTGGGAGCGCGCGCCCTCGTCGTGTCGTG
ACGTCACCCGTTCTGTTGGCTTATAATGCAGGGTGGGGCCACCTGCCGGTAGGTGTGCGGTAGGCTTTTC
TCCGTCGCAGGACGCAGGGTTCGGGCCTAGGGTAGGCTCTCCTGAATCGACAGGCGCCGGACCTCTGGTG
AGGGGAGGGATAAGTGAGGCGTCAGTTTCTTTGGTCGGTTTTATGTACCTATCTTCTTAAGTAGCTGAAG
CTCCGGTTTTGAACTATGCGCTCGGGGTTGGCGAGTGTGTTTTGTGAAGTTTTTTAGGCACCTTTTGAAA
TGTAATCATTTGGGTCAATATGTAATTTTCAGTGTTAGACTAGTAAATTGTCCGCTAAATTCTGGCCGTT
TTTGGCTTTTTTGTTAGACCTGGAGGTACCGCCACCGCCACCATGGCTCCAAAGAAGAAGCGTAAGGTAG
GCAGCGGCAAGCCCATCCCCAACCCCCTGCTGGGCCTGGACAGCACCGGCAGCGCTAGCAATTTCACTCA
ATTTGTGCTCGTGGATAACGGAGGAACGGGCGACGTGACCGTGGCACCAAGCAACTTTGCTAATGGAGTG
GCCGAGTGGATTAGCTCAAATAGCAGGTCCCAGGCTTACAAGGTCACCTGTAGTGTCCGGCAATCATCCG
CCCAGAATCGGAAATATACTATTAAGGTAGAAGTGCCGAAAGTGGCAACTCAAACCGTGGGGGGCGAGGA
ATTGCCTGTGGCCGGCTGGAGAAGCTACCTCAACATGGAACTCACCATTCCAATCTTCGCCACAAACAGC
GACTGTGAGCTCATCGTCAAAGCCATGCAGGGTCTGCTGAAGGACGGCAATCCTATTCCATCTGCAATCG
CGGCCAATTCCGGCATTTATGGATCCAAGGGCTCGGGCTCGACCTCGGGCTCCGGAATGGTGAGCAAGGG
CGAGGAGGACAACATGGCCATCATCAAGGAGTTCATGCGCTTCAAGGTGCACATGGAGGGCTCCGTGAAC
GGCCGCGAGTTCGAGATCGAGGGCGAGGGCGAGGGCCGCCCCTACGAGGGCACCCAGACCGCCAAGCTGA
AGGTGACCAAGGGCGGCCCCCTGCCCTTCGCCTGGGACATCCTGTCCCCTCAGTTCATGTACGGCTCCAA
GGCCTACGTGAAGCACCCCGCCGACATCCCCGACTACTTGAAGCTGTCCTTCCCCGAGGGCTTCAAGTGG
GAGCGCGTGATGAACTTCGAGGACGGCGGCGTGGTGACCGTGACCCAGGACTCCTCCCTGCAGGACGGCG
AGTTCATCTACAAGGTGAAGCTGCGCGGCACCAACTTCCCCTCCGACGGCCCCGTAATGCAGAAGAAGAC
CATGGGCTGGGAGGCCTCCTCCGAGCGGATGTACCCCGAGGACGGCGCCCTGAAGGGCGAGATCAAGCAG
AGGCTGAAGCTGAAGGACGGCGGCCACTACGACGCCGAGGTCAAGACCACCTACAAGGCCAAGAAGCCCG
TGCAGCTGCCCGGCGCCTACAACGTCAACATCAAGCTGGACATCACCTCCCACAACGAGGACTACACCAT
CGTGGAACAGTACGAGCGCGCCGAGGGCCGCCACTCCACCGGCGGCATGGACGAGCTGTACAAGTAATGA
TAAGTCGACTTGTTTATTGCAGCTTATAATGGTTACAAATAAAGCAATAGCATCACAAATTTCACAAATA
AAGCATTTTTTTCACTGCATTCTAGTTGTGGTTTGTCCAAACTCATCAATGTATCTTATTCGACTGTTTA
AACCTGCAGGCATGCAAGCTTGGCGTAATCATGGTCATAGCTGTTTCCTGTGTGAAATTGTTATCCGCTC
ACAATTCCACACAACATACGAGCCGGAAGCATAAAGTGTAAAGCCTGGGGTGCCTAATGAGTGAGCTAAC
TCACATTAATTGCGTTGCGCTCACTGCCCGCTTTCCAGTCGGGAAACCTGTCGTGCCAGCTGCATTAATG
AATCGGCCAACGCGCGGGGAGAGGCGGTTTGCGTATTGGGCGCTCTTCCGCTTCCTCGCTCACTGACTCG
CTGCGCTCGGTCGTTCGGCTGCGGCGAGCGGTATCAGCTCACTCAAAGGCGGTAATACGGTTATCCACAG
AATCAGGGGATAACGCAGGAAAGAACATGTGAGCAAAAGGCCAGCAAAAGGCCAGGAACCGTAAAAAGGC
CGCGTTGCTGGCGTTTTTCCATAGGCTCCGCCCCCCTGACGAGCATCACAAAAATCGACGCTCAAGTCAG
AGGTGGCGAAACCCGACAGGACTATAAAGATACCAGGCGTTTCCCCCTGGAAGCTCCCTCGTGCGCTCTC
CTGTTCCGACCCTGCCGCTTACCGGATACCTGTCCGCCTTTCTCCCTTCGGGAAGCGTGGCGCTTTCTCA
TAGCTCACGCTGTAGGTATCTCAGTTCGGTGTAGGTCGTTCGCTCCAAGCTGGGCTGTGTGCACGAACCC
CCCGTTCAGCCCGACCGCTGCGCCTTATCCGGTAACTATCGTCTTGAGTCCAACCCGGTAAGACACGACT
TATCGCCACTGGCAGCAGCCACTGGTAACAGGATTAGCAGAGCGAGGTATGTAGGCGGTGCTACAGAGTT
CTTGAAGTGGTGGCCTAACTACGGCTACACTAGAAGAACAGTATTTGGTATCTGCGCTCTGCTGAAGCCA
GTTACCTTCGGAAAAAGAGTTGGTAGCTCTTGATCCGGCAAACAAACCACCGCTGGTAGCGGTGGTTTTT
TTGTTTGCAAGCAGCAGATTACGCGCAGAAAAAAAGGATCTCAAGAAGATCCTTTGATCTTTTCTACGGG
GTCTGACGCTCAGTGGAACGAAAACTCACGTTAAGGGATTTTGGTCATGAGATTATCAAAAAGGATCTTC
ACCTAGATCCTTTTAAATTAAAAATGAAGTTTTAAATCAATCTAAAGTATATATGAGTAAACTTGGTCTG
ACAG
