LOCUS       Exported 1049 bp ds-DNA linear SYN 18-MAY-2021
DEFINITION  Transient expression of humanized MS2 (V75E/A81G), fused to mCherry
            in mammalian cells, under a UBC promoter.
ACCESSION   .
VERSION     .
KEYWORDS    pUBC_V5_MS2-mCherry
SOURCE      synthetic DNA construct
  ORGANISM  synthetic DNA construct
REFERENCE   1 (bases 1 to 1049)
  AUTHORS   Shechner DM, Hacisuleyman E, Younger ST, Rinn JL
  TITLE     Multiplexable, locus-specific targeting of long RNAs with
            CRISPR-Display.
  JOURNAL   Nat Methods. 2015 Jul;12(7):664-70. doi: 10.1038/nmeth.3433. Epub
            2015 Jun 1.
  PUBMED    26030444
REFERENCE   2 (bases 1 to 1049)
  AUTHORS   .
  TITLE     Direct Submission
  JOURNAL   Exported May 18, 2021 from SnapGene Server 1.1.58
            http://www.snapgene.com
FEATURES             Location/Qualifiers
     source          1..1049
                     /organism="synthetic DNA construct"
                     /mol_type="other DNA"
     CDS             complement(27..737)
                     /codon_start=1
                     /product="monomeric derivative of DsRed fluorescent protein
                     (Shaner et al., 2004)"
                     /label=mCherry
                     /note="mammalian codon-optimized"
                     /translation="MVSKGEEDNMAIIKEFMRFKVHMEGSVNGREFEIEGEGEGRPYEG
                     TQTAKLKVTKGGPLPFAWDILSPQFMYGSKAYVKHPADIPDYLKLSFPEGFKWERVMNF
                     EDGGVVTVTQDSSLQDGEFIYKVKLRGTNFPSDGPVMQKKTMGWEASSERMYPEDGALK
                     GEIKQRLKLKDGGHYDAEVKTTYKAKKPVQLPGAYNVNIKLDITSHNEDYTIVEQYERA
                     EGRHSTGGMDELYK"
     primer_bind     complement(107..130)
                     /label=DsRed1-C
                     /note="DsRed1, forward primer"
     primer_bind     complement(305..324)
                     /label=mCherry-F
                     /note="mCherry, forward primer"
     primer_bind     574..592
                     /label=mCherry-R
                     /note="mCherry, reverse primer"
ORIGIN
        1 gctgcaataa acaagtcgac ttatcattac ttgtacagct cgtccatgcc gccggtggag
       61 tggcggccct cggcgcgctc gtactgttcc acgatggtgt agtcctcgtt gtgggaggtg
      121 atgtccagct tgatgttgac gttgtaggcg ccgggcagct gcacgggctt cttggccttg
      181 taggtggtct tgacctcggc gtcgtagtgg ccgccgtcct tcagcttcag cctctgcttg
      241 atctcgccct tcagggcgcc gtcctcgggg tacatccgct cggaggaggc ctcccagccc
      301 atggtcttct tctgcattac ggggccgtcg gaggggaagt tggtgccgcg cagcttcacc
      361 ttgtagatga actcgccgtc ctgcagggag gagtcctggg tcacggtcac cacgccgccg
      421 tcctcgaagt tcatcacgcg ctcccacttg aagccctcgg ggaaggacag cttcaagtag
      481 tcggggatgt cggcggggtg cttcacgtag gccttggagc cgtacatgaa ctgaggggac
      541 aggatgtccc aggcgaaggg cagggggccg cccttggtca ccttcagctt ggcggtctgg
      601 gtgccctcgt aggggcggcc ctcgccctcg ccctcgatct cgaactcgcg gccgttcacg
      661 gagccctcca tgtgcacctt gaagcgcatg aactccttga tgatggccat gttgtcctcc
      721 tcgcccttgc tcaccattcc ggagcccgag gtcgagcccg agcccttgga tccataaatg
      781 ccggaattgg ccgcgattgc agatggaata ggattgccgt ccttcagcag accctgcatg
      841 gctttgacga tgagctcaca gtcgctgttt gtggcgaaga ttggaatggt gagttccatg
      901 ttgaggtagc ttctccagcc ggccacaggc aattcctcgc cccccacggt ttgagttgcc
      961 actttcggca cttctacctt aatagtatat ttccgattct gggcggatga ttgccggaca
     1021 ctacaggtga ccttgtaagc ctgggacct
//
