>Addgene plasmid #68420 | pUBC_V5_MS2-mCherry | addgene partial sequence | sequence record 124664 | hUBCpro-F 5'-TGAAGCTCCGGTTTTGAACT-3'
GTGTTTTGTGAAGTTTTTTAGGCACCTTTTGAAATGTAATCATTTGGGTCAATATGTAATTTTCAGTGTT
AGACTAGTAAATTGTCCGCTAAATTCTGGCCGTTTTTGGCTTTTTTGTTAGACCTGGAGGTACCGCCACC
GCCACCATGGCTCCAAAGAAGAAGCGTAAGGTAGGCAGCGGCAAGCCCATCCCCAACCCCCTGCTGGGCC
TGGACAGCACCGGCAGCGCTAGCAATTTCACTCAATTTGTGCTCGTGGATAACGGAGGAACGGGCGACGT
GACCGTGGCACCAAGCAACTTTGCTAATGGAGTGGCCGAGTGGATTAGCTCAAATAGCAGGTCCCAGGCT
TACAAGGTCACCTGTAGTGTCCGGCAATCATCCGCCCAGAATCGGAAATATACTATTAAGGTAGAAGTGC
CGAAAGTGGCAACTCAAACCGTGGGGGGCGAGGAATTGCCTGTGGCCGGCTGGAGAAGCTACCTCAACAT
GGAACTCACCATTCCAATCTTCGCCACAAACAGCGACTGTGAGCTCATCGTCAAAGCCATGCAGGGTCTG
CTGAAGGACGGCAATCCTATTCCATCTGCAATCGCGGCCAATTCCGGCATTTATGGATCCAAGGGCTCGG
GCTCGACCTCGGGCTCCGGAATGGTGAGCAAGGGCGAGGAGGACAACATGGCCATCATCAAGGAGTTCAT
GCGCTTCAAGGTGCACATGGAGGGCTCCGTGAACGGCCGCGAGTTCGAGATCGAGGGCGAGGGCGAGGGC
C
